Addgene plasmid #211519: pLentiCRISPR-v2 sgCASP8
Purpose: Deletes CASP8
Depositing lab: Richard Possemato. Depositing organization: NYU Grossman School of Medicine. Publication: Glucose limitation protects cancer cells from apoptosis induced by pyrimidine restriction and replication inhibition. Nam M, Xia W, Mir AH, Jerrett A, Spinelli JB, Huang TT, Possemato R. Nat Metab. 2024 Dec;6(12):2338-2353. doi: 10.1038/s42255-024-01166-w. Epub 2024 Nov 26. PubMed 39592843.
Backbone
  Vector backbone: pLentiCRISPR-v2
  Vector type: Mammalian Expression, Lentiviral, CRISPR
  Selectable markers: Puromycin
Growth in bacteria
  Bacterial resistance: Ampicillin, 100 μg/mL
  Growth temperature: 37°C
  Growth strain: NEB Stable
  Copy number: High Copy
Gene/Insert
  Gene/Insert name: sgCASP8
  gRNA/shRNA sequence: CAGGCTCAGGAACTTGAGGG
  Species: Synthetic
Terms and licenses: Academic/Nonprofit Terms; Industry Terms: Not Available to Industry
How to cite: pLentiCRISPR-v2 sgCASP8 was a gift from Richard Possemato (Addgene plasmid # 211519 ; http://n2t.net/addgene:211519 ; RRID:Addgene_211519)
