[The description below was written by a language model from this plasmid's Addgene catalogue record and pLannotate feature annotations shown in this document.]
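Description:
pLentiCRISPR-v2 sgCASP8 is a 13,013 nt, all-in-one lentiviral CRISPR plasmid built on the pLentiCRISPR-v2 backbone and intended to knock out CASP8 in mammalian cells. It is propagated in E. coli as a high-copy plasmid through a ColE1/pUC-type origin with ampicillin selection (AmpR under its own bla promoter). The backbone also carries an f1 origin and an SV40/EM7-driven bleomycin/Zeocin resistance cassette lying outside the viral region. The record lists the insert species as synthetic and does not state the species of the CASP8 target.

The transfer cassette has a self-inactivating design. A CMV enhancer/promoter replaces the U3 of the truncated HIV-1 5' LTR to drive genomic RNA production in packaging cells. It is followed by the Ψ packaging signal with a partial gag sequence, the RRE for Rev-dependent nuclear export, and the cPPT/CTS, which aids nuclear import of the reverse-transcribed genome. The cassette ends in a ΔU3 3' LTR, with a bGH polyadenylation signal downstream. Between these elements, a human U6 (RNA polymerase III) promoter transcribes the CASP8-targeting spacer fused to the Streptococcus pyogenes guide RNA scaffold. An EF-1α core promoter drives S. pyogenes Cas9, followed in the same orientation by puromycin N-acetyltransferase, with a WPRE to enhance transcript expression. The feature table does not annotate the linker between Cas9 and the puromycin marker.

A single transduction delivers nuclease, guide and marker together, so puromycin selection enriches for cells in which Cas9 can cut the CASP8 locus. The associated publication concerns apoptosis in cancer cells under pyrimidine restriction and replication inhibition.
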