Features (pLannotate 1.2.2; 33 found; start..end, strand, type, name):
     31..83      -  misc_feature   bom (fragment): basis of mobility region from pBR322
    238..617     +  enhancer       CMV enhancer: human cytomegalovirus immediate early enhancer
    618..817     +  promoter       CMV promoter: human cytomegalovirus (CMV) immediate early promoter
    835..1015    +  LTR            5' LTR (truncated): truncated 5' long terminal repeat (LTR) from HIV-1
   1062..1187    +  misc_feature   HIV-1 Ψ: packaging signal of human immunodeficiency virus type 1
   1171..1534    +  CDS            HIV-1 gag (fragment): gag protein from human immunodeficiency virus 1; gag
   1680..1913    +  misc_feature   RRE: The Rev response element (RRE) of HIV-1 allows for Rev-dependent mRNA export from the nucleus to the cytoplasm.
   2290..2390    +  CDS            Rev (fragment): human immunodeficiency virus 1 (HIV-1) Rev protein; rev; enhances nuclear export of unspliced and incompletely spliced viral mRNAs
   2440..2557    +  misc_feature   cPPT/CTS: central polypurine tract and central termination sequence of HIV-1
   2608..2848    +  promoter       U6 promoter: RNA polymerase III promoter for human U6 snRNA
   2878..2953    +  misc_RNA       gRNA scaffold: guide RNA scaffold for the Streptococcus pyogenes CRISPR/Cas9 system
   2971..2989    +  CDS            small t antigen (fragment): SV40 (simian virus 40) small t antigen
   3015..3226    +  promoter       EF-1α core promoter: core promoter for human elongation factor EF-1α
   3251..7354    +  CDS            Cas9: Cas9 (Csn1) endonuclease from the Streptococcus pyogenes Type II CRISPR/Cas system generates RNA-guided double strand breaks in DNA
   7492..8089    +  CDS            PuroR (fragment): puromycin N-acetyltransferase; pac from Streptomyces; confers resistance to puromycin
   8105..8693    +  misc_feature   WPRE: woodchuck hepatitis virus posttranscriptional regulatory element
   8744..8763    +  misc_feature   cPPT/CTS (fragment): central polypurine tract and central termination sequence of HIV-1
   8765..8998    +  LTR            3' LTR (ΔU3): self-inactivating 3' long terminal repeat (LTR) from HIV-1
   9030..9254    +  polyA_signal   bGH poly(A) signal: bovine growth hormone polyadenylation signal
   9258..9279    +  promoter       SV40 promoter (fragment): SV40 enhancer and early promoter
   9300..9728    +  rep_origin     f1 ori (sequence partly withheld): f1 bacteriophage origin of replication; arrow indicates direction of (+) strand synthesis
   9742..10071   +  promoter       SV40 promoter: SV40 enhancer and early promoter
  10119..10166   +  promoter       EM7 promoter: synthetic bacterial promoter&nbsp
  10185..10559   +  CDS            BleoR: antibiotic-binding protein; Sh ble from Streptoalloteichus hindustanus; confers resistance to bleomycin, phleomycin, and Zeocin™
  10569..10694   +  CDS            ble (fragment): BLE_KLEPN - Experimental evidence at protein level: Swiss-Prot protein existence level 1. Binding protein with a strong affinity to the bleomycin family of antibiotics. Binds to CL990; an antimitotic-antibiotic compound. From Klebsiella pneumoniae.
  10689..10810   +  polyA_signal   SV40 poly(A) signal: SV40 polyadenylation signal
  10881..10903   -  protein_bind   lac operator (fragment): The lac repressor binds to the lac operator to inhibit transcription in E. coli. This inhibition can be relieved by adding lactose or isopropyl-β-D-thiogalactopyranoside (IPTG). lac repressor encoded by lacI
  10907..10937   -  promoter       lac promoter: promoter for the E. coli lac operon
  10952..10973   -  protein_bind   CAP binding site: CAP binding activates transcription in the presence of cAMP. E. coli catabolite activator protein
  10986..11078   -  CDS            lacI (fragment): lac repressor; lacI; The lac repressor binds to the lac operator to inhibit transcription in E. coli. This inhibition can be relieved by adding lactose or isopropyl-β-D-thiogalactopyranoside (IPTG).
  11261..11849   -  rep_origin     ori: high-copy-number ColE1/pMB1/pBR322/pUC origin of replication
  12020..12880   -  CDS            AmpR: β-lactamase; bla; confers resistance to ampicillin, carbenicillin, and related antibiotics
  12881..12985   -  promoter       AmpR promoter: bla
>Addgene plasmid #211519 | pLentiCRISPR-v2 sgCASP8 | addgene full sequence | sequence record 418639 | Addgene NGS Result
GTCGACGGATCGGGAGATCTCCCGATCCCCTATGGTGCACTCTCAGTACAATCTGCTCTGATGCCGCATA
GTTAAGCCAGTATCTGCTCCCTGCTTGTGTGTTGGAGGTCGCTGAGTAGTGCGCGAGCAAAATTTAAGCT
ACAACAAGGCAAGGCTTGACCGACAATTGCATGAAGAATCTGCTTAGGGTTAGGCGTTTTGCGCTGCTTC
GCGATGTACGGGCCAGATATACGCGTTGACATTGATTATTGACTAGTTATTAATAGTAATCAATTACGGG
GTCATTAGTTCATAGCCCATATATGGAGTTCCGCGTTACATAACTTACGGTAAATGGCCCGCCTGGCTGA
CCGCCCAACGACCCCCGCCCATTGACGTCAATAATGACGTATGTTCCCATAGTAACGCCAATAGGGACTT
TCCATTGACGTCAATGGGTGGAGTATTTACGGTAAACTGCCCACTTGGCAGTACATCAAGTGTATCATAT
GCCAAGTACGCCCCCTATTGACGTCAATGACGGTAAATGGCCCGCCTGGCATTATGCCCAGTACATGACC
TTATGGGACTTTCCTACTTGGCAGTACATCTACGTATTAGTCATCGCTATTACCATGGTGATGCGGTTTT
GGCAGTACATCAATGGGCGTGGATAGCGGTTTGACTCACGGGGATTTCCAAGTCTCCACCCCATTGACGT
CAATGGGAGTTTGTTTTGGCACCAAAATCAACGGGACTTTCCAAAATGTCGTAACAACTCCGCCCCATTG
ACGCAAATGGGCGGTAGGCGTGTACGGTGGGAGGTCTATATAAGCAGCGCGTTTTGCCTGTACTGGGTCT
CTCTGGTTAGACCAGATCTGAGCCTGGGAGCTCTCTGGCTAACTAGGGAACCCACTGCTTAAGCCTCAAT
AAAGCTTGCCTTGAGTGCTTCAAGTAGTGTGTGCCCGTCTGTTGTGTGACTCTGGTAACTAGAGATCCCT
CAGACCCTTTTAGTCAGTGTGGAAAATCTCTAGCAGTGGCGCCCGAACAGGGACTTGAAAGCGAAAGGGA
AACCAGAGGAGCTCTCTCGACGCAGGACTCGGCTTGCTGAAGCGCGCACGGCAAGAGGCGAGGGGCGGCG
ACTGGTGAGTACGCCAAAAATTTTGACTAGCGGAGGCTAGAAGGAGAGAGATGGGTGCGAGAGCGTCAGT
ATTAAGCGGGGGAGAATTAGATCGCGATGGGAAAAAATTCGGTTAAGGCCAGGGGGAAAGAAAAAATATA
AATTAAAACATATAGTATGGGCAAGCAGGGAGCTAGAACGATTCGCAGTTAATCCTGGCCTGTTAGAAAC
ATCAGAAGGCTGTAGACAAATACTGGGACAGCTACAACCATCCCTTCAGACAGGATCAGAAGAACTTAGA
TCATTATATAATACAGTAGCAACCCTCTATTGTGTGCATCAAAGGATAGAGATAAAAGACACCAAGGAAG
CTTTAGACAAGATAGAGGAAGAGCAAAACAAAAGTAAGACCACCGCACAGCAAGCGGCCGCTGATCTTCA
GACCTGGAGGAGGAGATATGAGGGACAATTGGAGAAGTGAATTATATAAATATAAAGTAGTAAAAATTGA
ACCATTAGGAGTAGCACCCACCAAGGCAAAGAGAAGAGTGGTGCAGAGAGAAAAAAGAGCAGTGGGAATA
GGAGCTTTGTTCCTTGGGTTCTTGGGAGCAGCAGGAAGCACTATGGGCGCAGCGTCAATGACGCTGACGG
TACAGGCCAGACAATTATTGTCTGGTATAGTGCAGCAGCAGAACAATTTGCTGAGGGCTATTGAGGCGCA
ACAGCATCTGTTGCAACTCACAGTCTGGGGCATCAAGCAGCTCCAGGCAAGAATCCTGGCTGTGGAAAGA
TACCTAAAGGATCAACAGCTCCTGGGGATTTGGGGTTGCTCTGGAAAACTCATTTGCACCACTGCTGTGC
CTTGGAATGCTAGTTGGAGTAATAAATCTCTGGAACAGATTTGGAATCACACGACCTGGATGGAGTGGGA
CAGAGAAATTAACAATTACACAAGCTTAATACACTCCTTAATTGAAGAATCGCAAAACCAGCAAGAAAAG
AATGAACAAGAATTATTGGAATTAGATAAATGGGCAAGTTTGTGGAATTGGTTTAACATAACAAATTGGC
TGTGGTATATAAAATTATTCATAATGATAGTAGGAGGCTTGGTAGGTTTAAGAATAGTTTTTGCTGTACT
TTCTATAGTGAATAGAGTTAGGCAGGGATATTCACCATTATCGTTTCAGACCCACCTCCCAACCCCGAGG
GGACCCGACAGGCCCGAAGGAATAGAAGAAGAAGGTGGAGAGAGAGACAGAGACAGATCCATTCGATTAG
TGAACGGATCGGCACTGCGTGCGCCAATTCTGCAGACAAATGGCAGTATTCATCCACAATTTTAAAAGAA
AAGGGGGGATTGGGGGGTACAGTGCAGGGGAAAGAATAGTAGACATAATAGCAACAGACATACAAACTAA
AGAATTACAAAAACAAATTACAAAAATTCAAAATTTTCGGGTTTATTACAGGGACAGCAGAGATCCAGTT
TGGTTAATTAAGGTACCGAGGGCCTATTTCCCATGATTCCTTCATATTTGCATATACGATACAAGGCTGT
TAGAGAGATAATTAGAATTAATTTGACTGTAAACACAAAGATATTAGTACAAAATACGTGACGTAGAAAG
TAATAATTTCTTGGGTAGTTTGCAGTTTTAAAATTATGTTTTAAAATGGACTATCATATGCTTACCGTAA
CTTGAAAGTATTTCGATTTCTTGGCTTTATATATCTTGTGGAAAGGACGAAACACCGCAGGCTCAGGAAC
TTGAGGGGTTTTAGAGCTAGAAATAGCAAGTTAAAATAAGGCTAGTCCGTTATCAACTTGAAAAAGTGGC
ACCGAGTCGGTGCTTTTTTGAATTCGCTAGCTAGGTCTTGAAAGGAGTGGGAATTGGCTCCGGTGCCCGT
CAGTGGGCAGAGCGCACATCGCCCACAGTCCCCGAGAAGTTGGGGGGAGGGGTCGGCAATTGATCCGGTG
CCTAGAGAAGGTGGCGCGGGGTAAACTGGGAAAGTGATGTCGTGTACTGGCTCCGCCTTTTTCCCGAGGG
TGGGGGAGAACCGTATATAAGTGCAGTAGTCGCCGTGAACGTTCTTTTTCGCAACGGGTTTGCCGCCAGA
ACACAGGACCGGTTCTAGAGCGCTGCCACCATGGACAAGAAGTACAGCATCGGCCTGGACATCGGCACCA
ACTCTGTGGGCTGGGCCGTGATCACCGACGAGTACAAGGTGCCCAGCAAGAAATTCAAGGTGCTGGGCAA
CACCGACCGGCACAGCATCAAGAAGAACCTGATCGGAGCCCTGCTGTTCGACAGCGGCGAAACAGCCGAG
GCCACCCGGCTGAAGAGAACCGCCAGAAGAAGATACACCAGACGGAAGAACCGGATCTGCTATCTGCAAG
AGATCTTCAGCAACGAGATGGCCAAGGTGGACGACAGCTTCTTCCACAGACTGGAAGAGTCCTTCCTGGT
GGAAGAGGATAAGAAGCACGAGCGGCACCCCATCTTCGGCAACATCGTGGACGAGGTGGCCTACCACGAG
AAGTACCCCACCATCTACCACCTGAGAAAGAAACTGGTGGACAGCACCGACAAGGCCGACCTGCGGCTGA
TCTATCTGGCCCTGGCCCACATGATCAAGTTCCGGGGCCACTTCCTGATCGAGGGCGACCTGAACCCCGA
CAACAGCGACGTGGACAAGCTGTTCATCCAGCTGGTGCAGACCTACAACCAGCTGTTCGAGGAAAACCCC
ATCAACGCCAGCGGCGTGGACGCCAAGGCCATCCTGTCTGCCAGACTGAGCAAGAGCAGACGGCTGGAAA
ATCTGATCGCCCAGCTGCCCGGCGAGAAGAAGAATGGCCTGTTCGGAAACCTGATTGCCCTGAGCCTGGG
CCTGACCCCCAACTTCAAGAGCAACTTCGACCTGGCCGAGGATGCCAAACTGCAGCTGAGCAAGGACACC
TACGACGACGACCTGGACAACCTGCTGGCCCAGATCGGCGACCAGTACGCCGACCTGTTTCTGGCCGCCA
AGAACCTGTCCGACGCCATCCTGCTGAGCGACATCCTGAGAGTGAACACCGAGATCACCAAGGCCCCCCT
GAGCGCCTCTATGATCAAGAGATACGACGAGCACCACCAGGACCTGACCCTGCTGAAAGCTCTCGTGCGG
CAGCAGCTGCCTGAGAAGTACAAAGAGATTTTCTTCGACCAGAGCAAGAACGGCTACGCCGGCTACATTG
ACGGCGGAGCCAGCCAGGAAGAGTTCTACAAGTTCATCAAGCCCATCCTGGAAAAGATGGACGGCACCGA
GGAACTGCTCGTGAAGCTGAACAGAGAGGACCTGCTGCGGAAGCAGCGGACCTTCGACAACGGCAGCATC
CCCCACCAGATCCACCTGGGAGAGCTGCACGCCATTCTGCGGCGGCAGGAAGATTTTTACCCATTCCTGA
AGGACAACCGGGAAAAGATCGAGAAGATCCTGACCTTCCGCATCCCCTACTACGTGGGCCCTCTGGCCAG
GGGAAACAGCAGATTCGCCTGGATGACCAGAAAGAGCGAGGAAACCATCACCCCCTGGAACTTCGAGGAA
GTGGTGGACAAGGGCGCTTCCGCCCAGAGCTTCATCGAGCGGATGACCAACTTCGATAAGAACCTGCCCA
ACGAGAAGGTGCTGCCCAAGCACAGCCTGCTGTACGAGTACTTCACCGTGTATAACGAGCTGACCAAAGT
GAAATACGTGACCGAGGGAATGAGAAAGCCCGCCTTCCTGAGCGGCGAGCAGAAAAAGGCCATCGTGGAC
CTGCTGTTCAAGACCAACCGGAAAGTGACCGTGAAGCAGCTGAAAGAGGACTACTTCAAGAAAATCGAGT
GCTTCGACTCCGTGGAAATCTCCGGCGTGGAAGATCGGTTCAACGCCTCCCTGGGCACATACCACGATCT
GCTGAAAATTATCAAGGACAAGGACTTCCTGGACAATGAGGAAAACGAGGACATTCTGGAAGATATCGTG
CTGACCCTGACACTGTTTGAGGACAGAGAGATGATCGAGGAACGGCTGAAAACCTATGCCCACCTGTTCG
ACGACAAAGTGATGAAGCAGCTGAAGCGGCGGAGATACACCGGCTGGGGCAGGCTGAGCCGGAAGCTGAT
CAACGGCATCCGGGACAAGCAGTCCGGCAAGACAATCCTGGATTTCCTGAAGTCCGACGGCTTCGCCAAC
AGAAACTTCATGCAGCTGATCCACGACGACAGCCTGACCTTTAAAGAGGACATCCAGAAAGCCCAGGTGT
CCGGCCAGGGCGATAGCCTGCACGAGCACATTGCCAATCTGGCCGGCAGCCCCGCCATTAAGAAGGGCAT
CCTGCAGACAGTGAAGGTGGTGGACGAGCTCGTGAAAGTGATGGGCCGGCACAAGCCCGAGAACATCGTG
ATCGAAATGGCCAGAGAGAACCAGACCACCCAGAAGGGACAGAAGAACAGCCGCGAGAGAATGAAGCGGA
TCGAAGAGGGCATCAAAGAGCTGGGCAGCCAGATCCTGAAAGAACACCCCGTGGAAAACACCCAGCTGCA
GAACGAGAAGCTGTACCTGTACTACCTGCAGAATGGGCGGGATATGTACGTGGACCAGGAACTGGACATC
AACCGGCTGTCCGACTACGATGTGGACCATATCGTGCCTCAGAGCTTTCTGAAGGACGACTCCATCGACA
ACAAGGTGCTGACCAGAAGCGACAAGAACCGGGGCAAGAGCGACAACGTGCCCTCCGAAGAGGTCGTGAA
GAAGATGAAGAACTACTGGCGGCAGCTGCTGAACGCCAAGCTGATTACCCAGAGAAAGTTCGACAATCTG
ACCAAGGCCGAGAGAGGCGGCCTGAGCGAACTGGATAAGGCCGGCTTCATCAAGAGACAGCTGGTGGAAA
CCCGGCAGATCACAAAGCACGTGGCACAGATCCTGGACTCCCGGATGAACACTAAGTACGACGAGAATGA
CAAGCTGATCCGGGAAGTGAAAGTGATCACCCTGAAGTCCAAGCTGGTGTCCGATTTCCGGAAGGATTTC
CAGTTTTACAAAGTGCGCGAGATCAACAACTACCACCACGCCCACGACGCCTACCTGAACGCCGTCGTGG
GAACCGCCCTGATCAAAAAGTACCCTAAGCTGGAAAGCGAGTTCGTGTACGGCGACTACAAGGTGTACGA
CGTGCGGAAGATGATCGCCAAGAGCGAGCAGGAAATCGGCAAGGCTACCGCCAAGTACTTCTTCTACAGC
AACATCATGAACTTTTTCAAGACCGAGATTACCCTGGCCAACGGCGAGATCCGGAAGCGGCCTCTGATCG
AGACAAACGGCGAAACCGGGGAGATCGTGTGGGATAAGGGCCGGGATTTTGCCACCGTGCGGAAAGTGCT
GAGCATGCCCCAAGTGAATATCGTGAAAAAGACCGAGGTGCAGACAGGCGGCTTCAGCAAAGAGTCTATC
CTGCCCAAGAGGAACAGCGATAAGCTGATCGCCAGAAAGAAGGACTGGGACCCTAAGAAGTACGGCGGCT
TCGACAGCCCCACCGTGGCCTATTCTGTGCTGGTGGTGGCCAAAGTGGAAAAGGGCAAGTCCAAGAAACT
GAAGAGTGTGAAAGAGCTGCTGGGGATCACCATCATGGAAAGAAGCAGCTTCGAGAAGAATCCCATCGAC
TTTCTGGAAGCCAAGGGCTACAAAGAAGTGAAAAAGGACCTGATCATCAAGCTGCCTAAGTACTCCCTGT
TCGAGCTGGAAAACGGCCGGAAGAGAATGCTGGCCTCTGCCGGCGAACTGCAGAAGGGAAACGAACTGGC
CCTGCCCTCCAAATATGTGAACTTCCTGTACCTGGCCAGCCACTATGAGAAGCTGAAGGGCTCCCCCGAG
GATAATGAGCAGAAACAGCTGTTTGTGGAACAGCACAAGCACTACCTGGACGAGATCATCGAGCAGATCA
GCGAGTTCTCCAAGAGAGTGATCCTGGCCGACGCTAATCTGGACAAAGTGCTGTCCGCCTACAACAAGCA
CCGGGATAAGCCCATCAGAGAGCAGGCCGAGAATATCATCCACCTGTTTACCCTGACCAATCTGGGAGCC
CCTGCCGCCTTCAAGTACTTTGACACCACCATCGACCGGAAGAGGTACACCAGCACCAAAGAGGTGCTGG
ACGCCACCCTGATCCACCAGAGCATCACCGGCCTGTACGAGACACGGATCGACCTGTCTCAGCTGGGAGG
CGACAAGCGACCTGCCGCCACAAAGAAGGCTGGACAGGCTAAGAAGAAGAAAGATTACAAAGACGATGAC
GATAAGGGATCCGGCGCAACAAACTTCTCTCTGCTGAAACAAGCCGGAGATGTCGAAGAGAATCCTGGAC
CGACCGAGTACAAGCCCACGGTGCGCCTCGCCACCCGCGACGACGTCCCCAGGGCCGTACGCACCCTCGC
CGCCGCGTTCGCCGACTACCCCGCCACGCGCCACACCGTCGATCCGGACCGCCACATCGAGCGGGTCACC
GAGCTGCAAGAACTCTTCCTCACGCGCGTCGGGCTCGACATCGGCAAGGTGTGGGTCGCGGACGACGGCG
CCGCGGTGGCGGTCTGGACCACGCCGGAGAGCGTCGAAGCGGGGGCGGTGTTCGCCGAGATCGGCCCGCG
CATGGCCGAGTTGAGCGGTTCCCGGCTGGCCGCGCAGCAACAGATGGAAGGCCTCCTGGCGCCGCACCGG
CCCAAGGAGCCCGCGTGGTTCCTGGCCACCGTCGGAGTCTCGCCCGACCACCAGGGCAAGGGTCTGGGCA
GCGCCGTCGTGCTCCCCGGAGTGGAGGCGGCCGAGCGCGCCGGGGTGCCCGCCTTCCTGGAGACCTCCGC
GCCCCGCAACCTCCCCTTCTACGAGCGGCTCGGCTTCACCGTCACCGCCGACGTCGAGGTGCCCGAAGGA
CCGCGCACCTGGTGCATGACCCGCAAGCCCGGTGCCTGAACGCGTTAAGTCGACAATCAACCTCTGGATT
ACAAAATTTGTGAAAGATTGACTGGTATTCTTAACTATGTTGCTCCTTTTACGCTATGTGGATACGCTGC
TTTAATGCCTTTGTATCATGCTATTGCTTCCCGTATGGCTTTCATTTTCTCCTCCTTGTATAAATCCTGG
TTGCTGTCTCTTTATGAGGAGTTGTGGCCCGTTGTCAGGCAACGTGGCGTGGTGTGCACTGTGTTTGCTG
ACGCAACCCCCACTGGTTGGGGCATTGCCACCACCTGTCAGCTCCTTTCCGGGACTTTCGCTTTCCCCCT
CCCTATTGCCACGGCGGAACTCATCGCCGCCTGCCTTGCCCGCTGCTGGACAGGGGCTCGGCTGTTGGGC
ACTGACAATTCCGTGGTGTTGTCGGGGAAATCATCGTCCTTTCCTTGGCTGCTCGCCTGTGTTGCCACCT
GGATTCTGCGCGGGACGTCCTTCTGCTACGTCCCTTCGGCCCTCAATCCAGCGGACCTTCCTTCCCGCGG
CCTGCTGCCGGCTCTGCGGCCTCTTCCGCGTCTTCGCCTTCGCCCTCAGACGAGTCGGATCTCCCTTTGG
GCCGCCTCCCCGCGTCGACTTTAAGACCAATGACTTACAAGGCAGCTGTAGATCTTAGCCACTTTTTAAA
AGAAAAGGGGGGACTGGAAGGGCTAATTCACTCCCAACGAAGACAAGATCTGCTTTTTGCTTGTACTGGG
TCTCTCTGGTTAGACCAGATCTGAGCCTGGGAGCTCTCTGGCTAACTAGGGAACCCACTGCTTAAGCCTC
AATAAAGCTTGCCTTGAGTGCTTCAAGTAGTGTGTGCCCGTCTGTTGTGTGACTCTGGTAACTAGAGATC
CCTCAGACCCTTTTAGTCAGTGTGGAAAATCTCTAGCAGGGCCCGTTTAAACCCGCTGATCAGCCTCGAC
TGTGCCTTCTAGTTGCCAGCCATCTGTTGTTTGCCCCTCCCCCGTGCCTTCCTTGACCCTGGAAGGTGCC
ACTCCCACTGTCCTTTCCTAATAAAATGAGGAAATTGCATCGCATTGTCTGAGTAGGTGTCATTCTATTC
TGGGGGGTGGGGTGGGGCAGGACAGCAAGGGGGAGGATTGGGAAGACAATAGCAGGCATGCTGGGGATGC
GGTGGGCTCTATGGCTTCTGAGGCGGAAAGAACCAGCTGGGGCTCTAGGGGGTATCCCC
[124 nt withheld, positions 9300-9423]
C
[91 nt withheld, positions 9425-9515]
A
[49 nt withheld, positions 9517-9565]
CCTTTGACGTTGGAGTCCACGTTCTTT
[37 nt withheld, positions 9593-9629]
ACCCTATCTCGGTCTATTCTTTTGATTTATAAGGGATTTTGCCGATTTCGGCCTATTGGTTAAAAAATGA
GCTGATTTAACAAAAATTTAACGCGAATTAATTCTGTGGAATGTGTGTCAGTTAGGGTGTGGAAAGTCCC
CAGGCTCCCCAGCAGGCAGAAGTATGCAAAGCATGCATCTCAATTAGTCAGCAACCAGGTGTGGAAAGTC
CCCAGGCTCCCCAGCAGGCAGAAGTATGCAAAGCATGCATCTCAATTAGTCAGCAACCATAGTCCCGCCC
CTAACTCCGCCCATCCCGCCCCTAACTCCGCCCAGTTCCGCCCATTCTCCGCCCCATGGCTGACTAATTT
TTTTTATTTATGCAGAGGCCGAGGCCGCCTCTGCCTCTGAGCTATTCCAGAAGTAGTGAGGAGGCTTTTT
TGGAGGCCTAGGCTTTTGCAAAAAGCTCCCGGGAGCTTGTATATCCATTTTCGGATCTGATCAGCACGTG
TTGACAATTAATCATCGGCATAGTATATCGGCATAGTATAATACGACAAGGTGAGGAACTAAACCATGGC
CAAGTTGACCAGTGCCGTTCCGGTGCTCACCGCGCGCGACGTCGCCGGAGCGGTCGAGTTCTGGACCGAC
CGGCTCGGGTTCTCCCGGGACTTCGTGGAGGACGACTTCGCCGGTGTGGTCCGGGACGACGTGACCCTGT
TCATCAGCGCGGTCCAGGACCAGGTGGTGCCGGACAACACCCTGGCCTGGGTGTGGGTGCGCGGCCTGGA
CGAGCTGTACGCCGAGTGGTCGGAGGTCGTGTCCACGAACTTCCGGGACGCCTCCGGGCCGGCCATGACC
GAGATCGGCGAGCAGCCGTGGGGGCGGGAGTTCGCCCTGCGCGACCCGGCCGGCAACTGCGTGCACTTCG
TGGCCGAGGAGCAGGACTGACACGTGCTACGAGATTTCGATTCCACCGCCGCCTTCTATGAAAGGTTGGG
CTTCGGAATCGTTTTCCGGGACGCCGGCTGGATGATCCTCCAGCGCGGGGATCTCATGCTGGAGTTCTTC
GCCCACCCCAACTTGTTTATTGCAGCTTATAATGGTTACAAATAAAGCAATAGCATCACAAATTTCACAA
ATAAAGCATTTTTTTCACTGCATTCTAGTTGTGGTTTGTCCAAACTCATCAATGTATCTTATCATGTCTG
TATACCGTCGACCTCTAGCTAGAGCTTGGCGTAATCATGGTCATAGCTGTTTCCTGTGTGAAATTGTTAT
CCGCTCACAATTCCACACAACATACGAGCCGGAAGCATAAAGTGTAAAGCCTGGGGTGCCTAATGAGTGA
GCTAACTCACATTAATTGCGTTGCGCTCACTGCCCGCTTTCCAGTCGGGAAACCTGTCGTGCCAGCTGCA
TTAATGAATCGGCCAACGCGCGGGGAGAGGCGGTTTGCGTATTGGGCGCTCTTCCGCTTCCTCGCTCACT
GACTCGCTGCGCTCGGTCGTTCGGCTGCGGCGAGCGGTATCAGCTCACTCAAAGGCGGTAATACGGTTAT
CCACAGAATCAGGGGATAACGCAGGAAAGAACATGTGAGCAAAAGGCCAGCAAAAGGCCAGGAACCGTAA
AAAGGCCGCGTTGCTGGCGTTTTTCCATAGGCTCCGCCCCCCTGACGAGCATCACAAAAATCGACGCTCA
AGTCAGAGGTGGCGAAACCCGACAGGACTATAAAGATACCAGGCGTTTCCCCCTGGAAGCTCCCTCGTGC
GCTCTCCTGTTCCGACCCTGCCGCTTACCGGATACCTGTCCGCCTTTCTCCCTTCGGGAAGCGTGGCGCT
TTCTCATAGCTCACGCTGTAGGTATCTCAGTTCGGTGTAGGTCGTTCGCTCCAAGCTGGGCTGTGTGCAC
GAACCCCCCGTTCAGCCCGACCGCTGCGCCTTATCCGGTAACTATCGTCTTGAGTCCAACCCGGTAAGAC
ACGACTTATCGCCACTGGCAGCAGCCACTGGTAACAGGATTAGCAGAGCGAGGTATGTAGGCGGTGCTAC
AGAGTTCTTGAAGTGGTGGCCTAACTACGGCTACACTAGAAGAACAGTATTTGGTATCTGCGCTCTGCTG
AAGCCAGTTACCTTCGGAAAAAGAGTTGGTAGCTCTTGATCCGGCAAACAAACCACCGCTGGTAGCGGTG
GTTTTTTTGTTTGCAAGCAGCAGATTACGCGCAGAAAAAAAGGATCTCAAGAAGATCCTTTGATCTTTTC
TACGGGGTCTGACGCTCAGTGGAACGAAAACTCACGTTAAGGGATTTTGGTCATGAGATTATCAAAAAGG
ATCTTCACCTAGATCCTTTTAAATTAAAAATGAAGTTTTAAATCAATCTAAAGTATATATGAGTAAACTT
GGTCTGACAGTTACCAATGCTTAATCAGTGAGGCACCTATCTCAGCGATCTGTCTATTTCGTTCATCCAT
AGTTGCCTGACTCCCCGTCGTGTAGATAACTACGATACGGGAGGGCTTACCATCTGGCCCCAGTGCTGCA
ATGATACCGCGAGACCCACGCTCACCGGCTCCAGATTTATCAGCAATAAACCAGCCAGCCGGAAGGGCCG
AGCGCAGAAGTGGTCCTGCAACTTTATCCGCCTCCATCCAGTCTATTAATTGTTGCCGGGAAGCTAGAGT
AAGTAGTTCGCCAGTTAATAGTTTGCGCAACGTTGTTGCCATTGCTACAGGCATCGTGGTGTCACGCTCG
TCGTTTGGTATGGCTTCATTCAGCTCCGGTTCCCAACGATCAAGGCGAGTTACATGATCCCCCATGTTGT
GCAAAAAAGCGGTTAGCTCCTTCGGTCCTCCGATCGTTGTCAGAAGTAAGTTGGCCGCAGTGTTATCACT
CATGGTTATGGCAGCACTGCATAATTCTCTTACTGTCATGCCATCCGTAAGATGCTTTTCTGTGACTGGT
GAGTACTCAACCAAGTCATTCTGAGAATAGTGTATGCGGCGACCGAGTTGCTCTTGCCCGGCGTCAATAC
GGGATAATACCGCGCCACATAGCAGAACTTTAAAAGTGCTCATCATTGGAAAACGTTCTTCGGGGCGAAA
ACTCTCAAGGATCTTACCGCTGTTGAGATCCAGTTCGATGTAACCCACTCGTGCACCCAACTGATCTTCA
GCATCTTTTACTTTCACCAGCGTTTCTGGGTGAGCAAAAACAGGAAGGCAAAATGCCGCAAAAAAGGGAA
TAAGGGCGACACGGAAATGTTGAATACTCATACTCTTCCTTTTTCAATATTATTGAAGCATTTATCAGGG
TTATTGTCTCATGAGCGGATACATATTTGAATGTATTTAGAAAAATAAACAAATAGGGGTTCCGCGCACA
TTTCCCCGAAAAGTGCCACCTGAC
